>Addgene plasmid #193734 | pRAC10A | addgene full sequence | sequence record 381905 | Addgene NGS Result
ATTGTTTGTGGAGCAGCATAAGCATTATTTAGATGAGATTATTGAGCAAATCAGTGAATTTTCTAAGCGT
GTTATTTTAGCAGATGCCAATTTAGATAAAGTTCTTAGTGCATATAACAAACATAGAGACAAACCAATAC
GTGAACAAGCAGAAAATATTATTCATTTATTTACGTTGACGAATCTTGGAGCTCCCGCTGCTTTTAAATA
TTTTGATACAACAATTGATCGTAAACGATATACGTCTACAAAAGAAGTTTTAGATGCCACTCTTATCCAT
CAATCCATCACTGGTCTTTATGAAACACGCATTGATTTGAGTCAGCTAGGAGGTGACTGATAAGAATTGC
TCGGTACCAAATTCCAGAAAAGAGACGCTTTCGAGCGTCTTTTTTCGTTTTGGTCCTGACGCTTACCTCT
TAAGAGGTCACTGACCTAACATTTACGGCTAGCTCAGTCCTAGAGTCGAGGACTCCTGTTGATAGATCCA
GTAATGACCTCAGAACTCCATCTGGATTTGTTCAGAACGCTCGGTTGCCGCCGGGCGTTTTTTATTGGTG
AGAATGGTCTCAAGGTCAGAGAAGAGCCAGTAGGGCAGTGAGCGCAACGCAATTAATGTGAGTTAGCTCA
CTCATTAGGCACCCCAGGCTTTACACTTTATGCTTCCGGCTCGTATGTTGTGTGGAATTGTGAGCGGATA
ACAATTTCACACAGGAAACAGCTATGACCATGATTACGCCAAGCTTGCATGCCTGCAGGTCGACTCTAGA
GGATCCCCGGGTACCGAGCTCGAATTCACTGGCCGTCGTTTTACAACGTCGTGACTGGGAAAACCCTGGC
GTTACCCAACTTAATCGCCTTGCAGCACATCCCCCTTTCGCCAGCTGGCGTAATAGCGAAGAGGCCCGCA
CCGATCGCCCTTCCCAACAGTTGCGCAGCCTGAATGGCGAATGGCGCCTGATGCGGTATTTTCTCCTTAC
GCATCTGTGCGGTATTTCACACCGCATATGGTGCACTCTCAGTACAATCTGCTCTGATGCCGCATAGTTT
CCGCTCTTCAGGATACTAGAGACCATTTGTCCTACTCAGGAGAGCGTTCACCGACAAACAACAGATAAAA
CGAAAGGCCCAGTCTTTCGACTGAGCCTTTCGTTTTATTTGATGCAGGCATGCAAGCTTGCGGCCGCGTC
GTGACTGGGAAAACCCTGGCGACTAGAAATATGTATCCGCTCATGAGACAATAACCCTGATAAATGCTTC
AATAATATTGAAAAAGGAAGAGTATGAGTATTCAACATTTCCGTGTCGCCCTTATTCCCTTTTTTGCGGC
ATTTTGCCTTCCTGTTTTTGCTCACCCAGAAACGCTGGTGAAAGTAAAAGATGCTGAAGATCAGTTGGGT
GCACGAGTGGGTTACATCGAACTGGATCTCAACAGCGGTAAGATCCTTGAGAGTTTTCGCCCCGAAGAAC
GTTTTCCAATGATGAGCACTTTTAAAGTTCTGCTATGTGGCGCGGTATTATCCCGTATTGACGCCGGGCA
AGAGCAACTCGGTCGCCGCATACACTATTCTCAGAATGACTTGGTTGAGTACTCACCAGTCACAGAAAAG
CATCTTACGGATGGCATGACAGTAAGAGAATTATGCAGTGCTGCCATAACCATGAGTGATAACACTGCGG
CCAACTTACTTCTGACAACGATCGGAGGACCGAAGGAGCTAACCGCTTTTTTGCACAACATGGGGGATCA
TGTAACTCGCCTTGATCGTTGGGAACCGGAGCTGAATGAAGCCATACCAAACGACGAGCGTGACACCACG
ATGCCTGTAGCAATGGCAACAACGTTGCGCAAACTATTAACTGGCGAACTACTTACTCTAGCTTCCCGGC
AACAATTAATAGACTGGATGGAGGCGGATAAAGTTGCAGGACCACTTCTGCGCTCGGCCCTTCCGGCTGG
CTGGTTTATTGCTGATAAATCTGGAGCCGGTGAGCGTGGGTCCCGCGGTATCATTGCAGCACTGGGGCCA
GATGGTAAGCCCTCCCGTATCGTAGTTATCTACACGACGGGGAGTCAGGCAACTATGGATGAACGAAATA
GACAGATCGCTGAGATAGGTGCCTCACTGATTAAGCATTGGTAACCATGGGCAAATATTATACGCAAGGC
GACAAGGTGCTGATGCCGCTGGCGATTCAGGTTCATCATGCCGTTTGTGATGGCTTCCATGTCGGCAGAA
TGCTTAATGAATTACAACAGTACTGCGATGAGTGGCAGGGCGGGGCGTAATTTGACTTTTGTCCTTTTCC
GCTGCATAACCCTGCTTCGGGGTCATTATAGCGATTTTTTCGGTATATCCATCCTTTTTCGCACGATATA
CAGGATTTTGCCAAAGGGTTCGTGTAGACTTTCCTTGGTGTATCCAACGGCGTCAGCCGGGCAGGATAGG
TGAAGTAGGCCCACCCGCGAGCGGGTGTTCCTTCTTCACTGTCCCTTATTCGCACCTGGCGGTGCTCAAC
GGGAATCCTGCTCTGCGAGGCTGGCCGTAGGCCGGCCCTACCGGCGCGGCAGCGTTACCCGTGTCGGCGG
CTCCAACGGCTCGCCATCGTCCAGAAAACACGGCTCATCGGGCATCGGCAGGCGCTGCTGCCCGCGCCGT
TCCCATTCCTCCGTTTCGGTCAAGGCTGGCAGGTCTGGTTCCATGCCCGGAATGCCGGGCTGGCTGGGCG
GCTCCTCGCCGGGGCCGGTCGGTAGTTGCTGCTCGCCCGGATACAGGGTCGGGATGCGGCGCAGGTCGCC
ATGCCCCAACAGCGATTCGTCCTGGTCGTCGTGATCAACCACCACGGCGGCACTGAACACCGACAGGCGC
AACTGGTCGCGGGGCTGGCCCCACGCCACGCGGTCATTGACCACGTAGGCCGACACGGTGCCGGGGCCGT
TGAGCTTCACGACGGAGATCCAGCGCTCGGCCACCAAGTCCTTGACTGCGTATTGGACCGTCCGCAAAGA
ACGTCCGATGAGCTTGGAAAGTGTCTTCTGGCTGACCACCACGGCGTTCTGGTGGCCCATCTGCGCCACG
AGGTGATGCAGCAGCATTGCCGCCGTGGGTTTCCTCGCAATAAGCCCGGCCCACGCCTCATGCGCTTTGC
GTTCCGTTTGCACCCAGTGACCGGGCTTGTTCTTGGCTTGAATGCCGATTTCTCTGGACTGCGTGGCCAT
GCTTATCTCCATGCGGTAGGGGTGCCGCACGGTTGCGGCACCATGCGCAATCAGCTGCAACTTTTCGGCA
GCGCGACAACAATTATGCGTTGCGTAAAAGTGGCAGTCAATTACAGATTTTCTTTAACCTACGCAATGAG
CTATTGCGGGGGGTGCCGCAATGAGCTGTTGCGTACCCCCCTTTTTTAAGTTGTTGATTTTTAAGTCTTT
CGCATTTCGCCCTATATCTAGTTCTTTGGTGCCCAAAGAAGGGCACCCCTGCGGGGTTCCCCCACGCCTT
CGGCGCGGCTCCCCCTCCGGCAAAAAGTGGCCCCTCCGGGGCTTGTTGATCGACTGCGCGGCCTTCGGCC
TTGCCCAAGGTGGCGCTGCCCCCTTGGAACCCCCGCACTCGCCGCCGTGAGGCTCGGGGGGCAGGCGGGC
GGGCTTCGCCCTTCGACTGCCCCCACTCGCATAGGCTTGGGTCGTTCCAGGCGCGTCAAGGCCAAGCCGC
TGCGCGGTCGCTGCGCGAGCCTTGACCCGCCTTCCACTTGGTGTCCAACCGGCAAGCGAAGCGCGCAGGC
CGCAGGCCGGAGGCTTTTCCCCAGAGAAAATTAAAAAAATTGATGGGGCAAGGCCGCAGGCCGCGCAGTT
GGAGCCGGTGGGTATGTGGTCGAAGGCTGGGTAGCCGGTGGGCAATCCCTGTGGTCAAGCTCGTGGGCAG
GCGCAGCCTGTCCATCAGCTTGTCCAGCAGGGTTGTCCACGGGCCGAGCGAAGCGAGCCAGCCGGTGGCC
GCTCGCGGCCATCGTCCACATATCCACGGGCTGGCAAGGGAGCGCAGCGACCGCGCAGGGCGAAGCCCGG
AGAGCAAGCCCGTAGGGGGGGCGCGCCCAGCTGTCTAGGGCGGCGGATTTGTCCTACTCAGGAGAGCGTT
CACCGACAAACAACAGATAAAACGAAAGGCCCAGTCTTTCGACTGAGCCTTTCGTTTTATTTGATGCCTT
TAATTAAAGCGGATAACAATTTCACACAGGAGGCCGCCTAGGCCGCGGCCGCGCGAATTCAAAAGATCCG
GCAGCGCCTAAATGTAGAATGATAAAAGGATTAAGAGATTAATTTCCCTAAAAATGATAAAACAAGCGTT
TTGAAAGCGCTTGTTTTTTTGGTTTGCAGTCAGAGTAGAATAGAAGTATCAAAAAAAGCACCGACTCGGT
GCCACTTTTTCAAGTTGATAACGGACTAGCCTTATTTTAACTTGCTATGCTGTTTTGAATGGTTCCAACA
AGATTATTTTATAACTTTTATAACAAATAATCAAGGAGAAATTCAAAGAAATTTATCAGCCACTAGTTTA
CGGCTAGCTCAGTCCTAGGTACAATGCTAGCAGATCTAAAGAGGAGAAAGGATCTATGGATAAGAAATAC
TCAATAGGCTTAGCTATCGGCACAAATAGCGTCGGATGGGCGGTGATCACTGATGAATATAAGGTTCCGT
CTAAAAAGTTCAAGGTTCTGGGAAATACAGACCGCCACAGTATCAAAAAAAATCTTATAGGGGCTCTTTT
ATTTGACAGTGGAGAGACAGCGGAAGCGACTCGTCTCAAACGGACAGCTCGTAGAAGGTATACACGTCGG
AAGAATCGTATTTGTTATCTACAGGAGATTTTTTCAAATGAGATGGCGAAAGTAGATGATAGTTTCTTTC
ATCGACTTGAAGAGTCTTTTTTGGTGGAAGAAGACAAGAAGCATGAACGTCATCCTATTTTTGGAAATAT
AGTAGATGAAGTTGCTTATCATGAGAAATATCCAACTATCTATCATCTGCGAAAAAAATTGGTAGATTCT
ACTGATAAAGCGGATTTGCGCTTAATCTATTTGGCCTTAGCGCATATGATTAAGTTTCGTGGTCATTTTT
TGATTGAGGGAGATTTAAATCCTGATAATAGTGATGTGGACAAACTATTTATCCAGTTGGTACAAACCTA
CAATCAATTATTTGAAGAAAACCCTATTAACGCAAGTGGAGTAGATGCTAAAGCGATTCTTTCTGCACGA
TTGAGTAAATCAAGACGATTAGAAAATCTCATTGCTCAGCTCCCCGGTGAGAAGAAAAATGGCTTATTTG
GGAATCTCATTGCTTTGTCATTGGGTTTGACCCCTAATTTTAAATCAAATTTTGATTTGGCAGAAGATGC
TAAATTACAGCTTTCAAAAGATACTTACGATGATGATTTAGATAATTTATTGGCGCAAATTGGAGATCAA
TATGCTGATTTGTTTTTGGCAGCTAAGAATTTATCAGATGCTATTTTACTTTCAGATATCCTAAGAGTAA
ATACTGAAATAACTAAGGCTCCCCTATCAGCTTCAATGATTAAACGCTACGATGAACATCATCAAGACTT
GACTCTTTTAAAAGCTTTAGTTCGACAACAACTTCCAGAAAAGTATAAAGAAATCTTTTTTGATCAATCA
AAAAACGGATATGCAGGTTATATTGATGGGGGAGCTAGCCAAGAAGAATTTTATAAATTTATCAAACCAA
TTTTAGAAAAAATGGATGGTACTGAGGAATTATTGGTGAAACTAAATCGTGAAGATTTGCTGCGCAAGCA
ACGGACCTTTGACAACGGCTCTATTCCCCATCAAATTCACTTGGGTGAGCTGCATGCTATTTTGAGAAGA
CAAGAAGACTTTTATCCATTTTTAAAAGACAATCGTGAGAAGATTGAAAAAATCTTGACTTTTCGTATTC
CTTATTATGTTGGTCCATTGGCGCGTGGCAATAGTCGTTTTGCATGGATGACTCGGAAGTCTGAAGAAAC
AATTACCCCATGGAATTTTGAAGAAGTTGTCGATAAAGGTGCTTCAGCTCAATCATTTATTGAACGCATG
ACAAACTTTGATAAAAATCTTCCAAATGAAAAAGTACTACCAAAACATAGTTTGCTTTATGAGTATTTTA
CGGTTTATAACGAATTGACAAAGGTCAAATATGTTACTGAAGGAATGCGAAAACCAGCATTTCTTTCAGG
TGAACAGAAGAAAGCCATTGTTGATTTACTCTTCAAAACAAATCGAAAAGTAACCGTTAAGCAATTAAAA
GAAGATTATTTCAAAAAAATAGAATGTTTTGATAGTGTTGAAATTTCAGGAGTTGAAGATAGATTTAATG
CTTCATTAGGTACCTACCATGATTTGCTAAAAATTATTAAAGATAAAGATTTTTTGGATAATGAAGAAAA
TGAAGATATCTTAGAGGATATTGTTTTAACATTGACCTTATTTGAAGATAGGGAGATGATTGAGGAAAGA
CTTAAAACATATGCTCACCTCTTTGATGATAAGGTGATGAAACAGCTTAAACGTCGCCGTTATACTGGTT
GGGGACGTTTGTCTCGAAAATTGATTAATGGTATTAGGGATAAGCAATCTGGCAAAACAATATTAGATTT
TTTGAAATCAGATGGTTTTGCCAATCGCAATTTTATGCAGCTGATCCATGATGATAGTTTGACATTTAAA
GAAGACATTCAAAAAGCACAAGTGTCTGGACAAGGCGATAGTTTACATGAACATATTGCAAATTTAGCTG
GTAGCCCTGCTATTAAAAAAGGTATTTTACAGACTGTAAAAGTTGTTGATGAATTGGTCAAAGTAATGGG
GCGGCATAAGCCAGAAAATATCGTTATTGAAATGGCACGTGAAAATCAGACAACTCAAAAGGGCCAGAAA
AATTCGCGAGAGCGTATGAAACGAATCGAAGAAGGTATCAAAGAATTAGGAAGTCAGATTCTTAAAGAGC
ATCCTGTTGAAAATACTCAATTGCAAAATGAAAAGCTCTATCTCTATTATCTCCAAAATGGAAGAGACAT
GTATGTGGACCAAGAATTAGATATTAATCGTTTAAGTGATTATGATGTCGATGACATTGTTCCACAAAGT
TTCCTTAAAGACGATTCAATAGACAATAAGGTCTTAACGCGTTCTGATAAAAATCGTGGTAAATCGGATA
ACGTTCCAAGTGAAGAAGTAGTCAAAAAGATGAAAAACTATTGGAGACAACTTCTAAACGCCAAGTTAAT
CACTCAACGTAAGTTTGATAATTTAACGAAAGCTGAACGTGGAGGTTTGAGTGAACTTGATAAAGCTGGT
TTTATCAAACGCCAATTGGTTGAAACTCGCCAAATCACTAAGCATGTGGCACAAATTTTGGATAGTCGCA
TGAATACTAAATACGATGAAAATGATAAACTTATTCGAGAGGTTAAAGTGATTACCTTAAAATCTAAATT
AGTTTCTGACTTCCGAAAAGATTTCCAATTCTATAAAGTACGTGAGATTAACAATTACCATCATGCCCAT
GATGCGTATCTAAATGCCGTCGTTGGAACTGCTTTGATTAAGAAATATCCAAAACTTGAATCGGAGTTTG
TCTATGGTGATTATAAAGTTTATGATGTTCGTAAAATGATTGCTAAGTCTGAGCAAGAAATAGGCAAAGC
AACCGCAAAATATTTCTTTTACTCTAATATCATGAACTTCTTCAAAACAGAAATTACACTTGCAAATGGA
GAGATTCGCAAACGCCCTCTAATCGAAACTAATGGGGAAACTGGAGAAATTGTCTGGGATAAAGGGCGAG
ATTTTGCCACAGTGCGCAAAGTATTGTCCATGCCCCAAGTCAATATTGTCAAGAAAACAGAAGTACAGAC
AGGCGGATTCTCCAAGGAGTCAATTTTACCAAAAAGAAATTCGGACAAGCTTATTGCTCGTAAAAAAGAC
TGGGATCCAAAAAAATATGGTGGTTTTGATAGTCCAACGGTAGCTTATTCAGTCCTAGTGGTTGCTAAGG
TGGAAAAAGGGAAATCGAAGAAGTTAAAATCCGTTAAAGAGTTACTAGGGATCACAATTATGGAAAGAAG
TTCCTTTGAAAAAAATCCGATTGACTTTTTAGAAGCTAAAGGATATAAGGAAGTTAAAAAAGACTTAATC
ATTAAACTACCTAAATATAGTCTTTTTGAGTTAGAAAACGGTCGTAAACGGATGCTGGCTAGTGCCGGAG
AATTACAAAAAGGAAATGAGCTGGCTCTGCCAAGCAAATATGTGAATTTTTTATATTTAGCTAGTCATTA
TGAAAAGTTGAAGGGTAGTCCAGAAGATAACGAACAAAAACA
Features (pLannotate 1.2.2; 20 found; start..end, strand, type, name):
    471..565     +  terminator     lambda t0 terminator: transcription terminator from phage lambda
    614..635     +  protein_bind   CAP binding site: CAP binding activates transcription in the presence of cAMP. E. coli catabolite activator protein
    650..680     +  promoter       lac promoter: promoter for the E. coli lac operon
    688..704     +  protein_bind   lac operator: The lac repressor binds to the lac operator to inhibit transcription in E. coli. This inhibition can be relieved by adding lactose or isopropyl-β-D-thiogalactopyranoside (IPTG). lac repressor encoded by lacI
    741..797     -  misc_feature   MCS: pUC18/19 multiple cloning site
    794..951     +  CDS            lacZα (fragment): LacZα fragment of β-galactosidase; lacZ fragment
    957..1049    -  misc_feature   bom (fragment): basis of mobility region from pBR322
   1075..1161    -  terminator     rrnB T1 terminator: Escherichia coli rrnB; transcription terminator T1 from the E. coli rrnB gene
   1163..1179    +  misc_feature   MCS (fragment): pUC18/19 multiple cloning site
   1187..1211    +  CDS            lacZα (fragment): LacZα fragment of β-galactosidase; lacZ fragment
   1220..1283    +  promoter       AmpR promoter: bla
   1284..2144    +  CDS            AmpR: β-lactamase; bla; confers resistance to ampicillin, carbenicillin, and related antibiotics
   2144..2290    +  CDS            CmR (fragment): chloramphenicol acetyltransferase; cat; confers resistance to chloramphenicol
   2439..2547    +  oriT           oriT: incP origin of transfer
   2558..3220    -  CDS            pBBR1 Rep: replication protein for the broad-host-range plasmid pBBR1 from Bordetella bronchiseptica
   3221..3992    -  rep_origin     pBBR1 oriV: replication origin of the broad-host-range plasmid pBBR1 from Bordetella bronchiseptica; requires the pBBR1 Rep protein for replication
   4107..4193    -  terminator     rrnB T1 terminator: Escherichia coli rrnB; transcription terminator T1 from the E. coli rrnB gene
   4398..4476    -  misc_RNA       tracrRNA: trans-activating CRISPR RNA for the Streptococcus pyogenes CRISPR/Cas9 system
   4553..4581    +  promoter       J23119 promoter (fragment): bacterial promoter (Registry of Standard Biological Parts BBa J23119)
   4606..340     +  CDS            dCas9 (across the origin): catalytically dead mutant of the Cas9 endonuclease from the Streptococcus pyogenes Type II CRISPR/Cas system RNA-guided DNA-binding protein that lacks endonuclease activity due to the D10A mutation in the RuvC catalytic domain and the H840A mutation in the HNH catalytic domain
