[The description below was written by a language model from this plasmid's Addgene catalogue record and pLannotate feature annotations shown in this document.]
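Description:
pRAC10A is a bacterial expression plasmid for CRISPR interference, built on the broad-host-range pSEVA331 backbone. It replicates through the pBBR1 oriV together with its cognate Rep protein, a system that functions in many Gram-negative bacteria besides E. coli. An incP oriT allows conjugative transfer when mobilisation functions are supplied in trans. Selection is with ampicillin: a complete β-lactamase gene with its own promoter has been placed where the parental chloramphenicol marker sat, and only a short fragment of the chloramphenicol acetyltransferase gene remains downstream of it. The copy number is not recorded.

The main payload is catalytically dead Streptococcus pyogenes Cas9 (D10A and H840A), which binds DNA under RNA guidance without cutting it and so can block transcription. The catalogue states that dCas9 is driven by the constitutive Anderson promoter J23110. The automated annotation labels the element just upstream of the coding sequence as a fragment of J23119, which is plausible given how closely related the members of that promoter family are. The tracrRNA is encoded on the opposite strand upstream of dCas9, with an rrnB T1 terminator beyond it.

No CRISPR array is present. Instead, a lac promoter/operator with CAP site, pUC-type polylinker remnants and a lacZα fragment lie between the lambda t0 and rrnB T1 terminators. This probably corresponds to the Start-Stop Assembly site named in the catalogue, where an array is inserted and, plausibly, screened by loss of the lacZα reporter. Array transcripts would pair with the tracrRNA and be processed into guides for multiplexed repression. The sequenced record is 8,372 nt, somewhat shorter than the 8,624 bp listed in the catalogue.
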