Addgene plasmid #193734: pRAC10A
Purpose: Expresses deactivated-Cas9 (J23110) and tracrRNA, with BBR1 origin, ampR, Start-Stop assembly site for array insertion
Depositing lab: Martin Buck. Depositing organization: Imperial College London.
Backbone
  Vector backbone: pSEVA331
  Total vector size (bp): 8624
  Vector type: Bacterial Expression, CRISPR, Synthetic Biology
Growth in bacteria
  Bacterial resistance: Ampicillin, 100 μg/mL
  Growth temperature: 37°C
  Growth strain: DH5alpha
  Copy number: Unknown
Gene/Insert
  Gene/Insert name: dCas9
Terms and licenses: Academic/Nonprofit Terms; Industry Terms: Not Available to Industry
How to cite: pRAC10A was a gift from Martin Buck (Addgene plasmid # 193734 ; http://n2t.net/addgene:193734 ; RRID:Addgene_193734)
